>Addgene plasmid #42128 | pQC_HA-p115-Myc #75#406 | addgene partial sequence | sequence record 57473 | LNCX 5'-AGCTCGTTTAGTGAACCGTCAGATC-3'
CGCTGTTTTGACCTCCATAGAAGACACCGGGACCGATCCAGCCTCCGCGGCCGGGAACGGTGCATTGGAA
CGGACCTGCAGGAATTGATCCGCGGCCGCACCGGTAGGCCTCGTACGCTTAATTAACGGATCCGGAATTC
GCCCTTGCCATGGCCTACCCATACGACGTCCCAGACTACGCTAATTTCCTCCGCGGGGTTATGGGGGGTC
AGAGTGCCGGACCCCAGCACACAGAAGCCGAGACGATTCAAAAGCTTTGTGACAGAGTAGCTTCATCTAC
TTTATTGGATGACCGAAGAAATGCTGTGCGAGCTCTCAAATCATTATCTAAGAAATATCGCTTGGAAGTG
GGTATTCAAGCTATGGAACATCTTATCCATGTTTTACAAACAGATCGTTCGGATTCTGAAATAATAGGTT
ATGCTTTGGACACATTGTATAATATAATATCTAATGATGAAGAGGAAGAAGTAGAAGAAAACTCCACAAG
GCAGAGTGAGGATTTGGGAAGCCAGTTTACAGAAATTTTCATTAAGCAGCAAGAAAATGTCACTCTTCTC
TTATCTTTATTGGAGGAGTTTGATTTCCATGTCCGCTGGCCTGGCGTGAAGCTTCTTACTTCTCTTTTAA
AACAACTAGGGCCTCAGGTTCAGCAAATTATTTTAGTCAGTCCCATGGGTGTTTCAAGATTGATGGACTT
ATTAGCAGATTCCAGGGAAGTTATACGTAATGATGGCGTCTTACTACTGCAGGCACTAACAAGAAGCAAT
GGAGCAATCCAGAAAATTGTTGCTTTTGAAAATGCTTTTGAGAGACTACTGGACATTATTACAGAGGAGG
GAAACAGTGATGGAGGTATAGTCGTAGAA
