[The description below was written by a language model from this plasmid's Addgene catalogue record.]
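Description:
pQC_HA-p115-Myc #75#406 is a retroviral mammalian expression plasmid built on the Clontech pQCXIN backbone (about 7.2 kb without insert). It is maintained in E. coli as a high-copy plasmid under ampicillin selection. In mammalian cells it confers neomycin resistance, so transduced or transfected cells can be selected with G418. Vectors of the pQCXIN family are generally designed as self-inactivating retroviral vectors in which an internal CMV promoter drives a bicistronic transcript, with the gene of interest followed by an IRES and the neomycin resistance gene. The record itself confirms only the CMV promoter and the neomycin marker, and no feature table is provided to verify the other elements.

The payload is bovine (B. taurus) p115, a Golgi-associated vesicle tethering factor, recorded as an insert of roughly 2.2 kb. It carries an HA epitope at its N terminus and a Myc epitope at its C terminus, and it was cloned into an EcoRI site that is retained on both sides of the insert. The two tags allow each end of the protein to be detected independently, which helps in tracking fragments after proteolytic cleavage. The associated publication concerns a rapid protein inactivation system based on tobacco etch virus (TEV) protease cleavage of p115, with cut-specific antibodies used to detect the cleaved protein in situ. The record does not state whether this particular construct contains an engineered TEV recognition site, nor what the "#75#406" designation means. The construct is therefore best regarded as a tool for stable, retrovirus-mediated expression of doubly tagged p115 in mammalian cells within that experimental context.
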