Addgene plasmid #42128: pQC_HA-p115-Myc #75#406
Depositing lab: Ayano Satoh. Depositing organization: Okayama University. Publication: Detection of in situ cleaved p115 with the cut specific antibodies in rapid protein inactivation system by tobacco etch viral protease cleavage. Koreishi M, Honjo Y, Satoh A. Antibody Technology Journal. 2011;1:5-11 10.2147/ANTI.S22825.
Backbone
  Vector backbone: pQCXIN
  Backbone manufacturer: Clontech
  Backbone size w/o insert (bp): 7200
  Vector type: Mammalian Expression, Retroviral
  Selectable markers: Neomycin (select with G418)
Growth in bacteria
  Bacterial resistance: Ampicillin, 100 μg/mL
  Growth temperature: 37°C
  Growth strain: XL1 Blue
  Copy number: High Copy
Gene/Insert
  Gene/Insert name: p115
  Species: B. taurus (bovine)
  Insert size (bp): 2200
  Promoter: CMV
  Tag / fusion protein: Myc (C terminal on insert); HA (N terminal on insert)
  Cloning method: Restriction Enzyme; 5′ cloning site EcoRI (not destroyed); 3′ cloning site EcoRI (not destroyed)
  Sequencing primers: 5′ CMV-F; 3′ N/A
Terms and licenses: Academic/Nonprofit Terms; Industry Terms: Not Available to Industry
How to cite: pQC_HA-p115-Myc #75#406 was a gift from Ayano Satoh (Addgene plasmid # 42128 ; http://n2t.net/addgene:42128 ; RRID:Addgene_42128)
